Addgene plasmid #129440: pCDH-CMV-mCherry-EF1 Hygro
Purpose: express mCherry
Depositing lab: Oskar Laur. Depositing organization: Emory University.
Backbone
  Vector backbone: pCDH-UBC-MCS-EF1 Hygro
  Vector type: Lentiviral
Growth in bacteria
  Bacterial resistance: Ampicillin, 100 μg/mL
  Growth temperature: 37°C
  Growth strain: NEB Stable
  Copy number: High Copy
Gene/Insert
  Gene/Insert name: mcherry
  Species: Synthetic
  Cloning method: Ligation Independent Cloning
Terms and licenses: Academic/Nonprofit Terms; Industry Terms: Not Available to Industry
How to cite: pCDH-CMV-mCherry-EF1 Hygro was a gift from Oskar Laur (Addgene plasmid # 129440 ; http://n2t.net/addgene:129440 ; RRID:Addgene_129440)
