[The description below was written by a language model from this plasmid's Addgene catalogue record and pLannotate feature annotations shown in this document.]
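Description:
pCDH-CMV-mCherry-EF1 Hygro is an 8,953 nt HIV-1-based lentiviral transfer plasmid built to express the red fluorescent protein mCherry in mammalian cells while conferring hygromycin resistance. It derives from the pCDH-UBC-MCS-EF1 Hygro backbone. Only a short fragment of the UbC promoter remains in the annotated sequence, consistent with its replacement by the CMV enhancer/promoter named in the plasmid title. In bacteria it is maintained through a high-copy ColE1/pUC-type origin and selected with ampicillin via the β-lactamase gene. The recorded propagation strain is a recombination-reducing one, as is common for plasmids carrying repeated LTRs.

The viral portion has a third-generation layout. An RSV promoter fused to a truncated HIV-1 5' LTR drives genomic RNA production in packaging cells independently of Tat. It is followed by the Ψ packaging signal with a partial gag region, the Rev response element for nuclear export of the unspliced genome, and the cPPT/CTS, which aids nuclear import in target cells. Two independent expression cassettes sit between the LTRs. The CMV enhancer/promoter drives the synthetic mCherry coding sequence, with a T7 promoter just upstream and a remnant of the multiple cloning site downstream. An EF-1α core promoter joined to an HTLV-1 LTR segment then drives the hygromycin phosphotransferase gene. A WPRE after HygR enhances transcript stability and expression, and the truncated 3' LTR is followed by an SV40 polyadenylation signal and SV40 origin.

The record states the purpose simply as mCherry expression. The design suits production of lentiviral particles, with packaging functions supplied separately, to generate stably transduced, hygromycin-selectable red fluorescent cells.
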