Features (pLannotate 1.2.2; 32 found; start..end, strand, type, name):
      6..232     +  promoter       RSV promoter: Rous sarcoma virus enhancer/promoter
    233..413     +  LTR            5' LTR (truncated): truncated 5' long terminal repeat (LTR) from HIV-1
    460..585     +  misc_feature   HIV-1 Ψ: packaging signal of human immunodeficiency virus type 1
    569..907     +  CDS            HIV-1 gag (fragment): gag protein from human immunodeficiency virus 1; gag
   1078..1311    +  misc_feature   RRE: The Rev response element (RRE) of HIV-1 allows for Rev-dependent mRNA export from the nucleus to the cytoplasm.
   1688..1788    +  CDS            Rev (fragment): human immunodeficiency virus 1 (HIV-1) Rev protein; rev; enhances nuclear export of unspliced and incompletely spliced viral mRNAs
   1807..1923    +  misc_feature   cPPT/CTS: central polypurine tract and central termination sequence of HIV-1
   1941..1996    +  promoter       UbC promoter (fragment): human ubiquitin C promoter
   2023..2402    +  enhancer       CMV enhancer: human cytomegalovirus immediate early enhancer
   2403..2606    +  promoter       CMV promoter: human cytomegalovirus (CMV) immediate early promoter
   2602..2635    +  LTR            5' LTR (truncated) (fragment): truncated 5' long terminal repeat (LTR) from HIV-1
   2651..2669    +  promoter       T7 promoter: promoter for bacteriophage T7 RNA polymerase
   2692..3399    +  CDS            mCherry: mCherry is a basic (constitutively fluorescent) red fluorescent protein published in 2004, derived from Discosoma sp.. It is reported to be a very rapidly-maturing monomer with low acid sensitivity.
   3400..3426    +  misc_feature   MCS (fragment): multiple cloning site
   3480..3691    +  promoter       EF-1α core promoter: core promoter for human elongation factor EF-1α
   3704..3972    +  LTR            5' LTR (truncated): truncated 5' long terminal repeat (LTR) from human T-cell leukemia virus (HTLV) type 1
   4000..5025    +  CDS            HygR: aminoglycoside phosphotransferase from E. coli; aph(4)-Ia; confers resistance to hygromycin
   5032..5620    +  misc_feature   WPRE: woodchuck hepatitis virus posttranscriptional regulatory element
   5615..5722    +  CDS            nef (fragment): NEF_SIVS4 - Experimental evidence at protein level: Swiss-Prot protein existence level 1. Interferes with TCR signaling from the cell membrane. Interacts with CD247/TCRZ (TCR zeta chain) and exert potent down- regulation of cell surface TCR/CD3 complexes. From Simian immunodeficiency virus (isolate F236/smH4) (SIV-sm) (Simian immunodeficiency virus sooty mangabey monkey).
   5747..5927    +  LTR            5' LTR (truncated): truncated 5' long terminal repeat (LTR) from HIV-1
   5999..6120    +  polyA_signal   SV40 poly(A) signal: SV40 polyadenylation signal
   6160..6295    +  rep_origin     SV40 ori: SV40 origin of replication
   6352..6368    -  protein_bind   lac operator: The lac repressor binds to the lac operator to inhibit transcription in E. coli. This inhibition can be relieved by adding lactose or isopropyl-β-D-thiogalactopyranoside (IPTG). lac repressor encoded by lacI
   6376..6406    -  promoter       lac promoter: promoter for the E. coli lac operon
   6421..6442    -  protein_bind   CAP binding site: CAP binding activates transcription in the presence of cAMP. E. coli catabolite activator protein
   6455..6547    -  CDS            lacI (fragment): lac repressor; lacI; The lac repressor binds to the lac operator to inhibit transcription in E. coli. This inhibition can be relieved by adding lactose or isopropyl-β-D-thiogalactopyranoside (IPTG).
   6730..7318    -  rep_origin     ori: high-copy-number ColE1/pMB1/pBR322/pUC origin of replication
   7489..8349    -  CDS            AmpR: β-lactamase; bla; confers resistance to ampicillin, carbenicillin, and related antibiotics
   8350..8454    -  promoter       AmpR promoter: bla
   8549..8584    +  CDS            rop (fragment): Rop protein, which maintains plasmids at low copy number; rop
   8686..8785    +  misc_feature   bom (fragment): basis of mobility region from pBR322
   8791..8945    -  CDS            lacZα (fragment): LacZα fragment of β-galactosidase; lacZ fragment
>Addgene plasmid #129440 | pCDH-CMV-mCherry-EF1 Hygro | addgene full sequence | sequence record 256449 | Addgene NGS Result
ACGCGTGTAGTCTTATGCAATACTCTTGTAGTCTTGCAACATGGTAACGATGAGTTAGCAACATGCCTTA
CAAGGAGAGAAAAAGCACCGTGCATGCCGATTGGTGGAAGTAAGGTGGTACGATCGTGCCTTATTAGGAA
GGCAACAGACGGGTCTGACATGGATTGGACGAACCACTGAATTGCCGCATTGCAGAGATATTGTATTTAA
GTGCCTAGCTCGATACATAAACGGGTCTCTCTGGTTAGACCAGATCTGAGCCTGGGAGCTCTCTGGCTAA
CTAGGGAACCCACTGCTTAAGCCTCAATAAAGCTTGCCTTGAGTGCTTCAAGTAGTGTGTGCCCGTCTGT
TGTGTGACTCTGGTAACTAGAGATCCCTCAGACCCTTTTAGTCAGTGTGGAAAATCTCTAGCAGTGGCGC
CCGAACAGGGACTTGAAAGCGAAAGGGAAACCAGAGGAGCTCTCTCGACGCAGGACTCGGCTTGCTGAAG
CGCGCACGGCAAGAGGCGAGGGGCGGCGACTGGTGAGTACGCCAAAAATTTTGACTAGCGGAGGCTAGAA
GGAGAGAGATGGGTGCGAGAGCGTCAGTATTAAGCGGGGGAGAATTAGATCGCGATGGGAAAAAATTCGG
TTAAGGCCAGGGGGAAAGAAAAAATATAAATTAAAACATATAGTATGGGCAAGCAGGGAGCTAGAACGAT
TCGCAGTTAATCCTGGCCTGTTAGAAACATCAGAAGGCTGTAGACAAATACTGGGACAGCTACAACCATC
CCTTCAGACAGGATCAGAAGAACTTAGATCATTATATAATACAGTAGCAACCCTCTATTGTGTGCATCAA
AGGATAGAGATAAAAGACACCAAGGAAGCTTTAGACAAGATAGAGGAAGAGCAAAACAAAAGTAAGACCA
CCGCACAGCAAGCGGCCACTGATCTTCAGACCTGGAGGAGGAGATATGAGGGACAATTGGAGAAGTGAAT
TATATAAATATAAAGTAGTAAAAATTGAACCATTAGGAGTAGCACCCACCAAGGCAAAGAGAAGAGTGGT
GCAGAGAGAAAAAAGAGCAGTGGGAATAGGAGCTTTGTTCCTTGGGTTCTTGGGAGCAGCAGGAAGCACT
ATGGGCGCAGCGTCAATGACGCTGACGGTACAGGCCAGACAATTATTGTCTGGTATAGTGCAGCAGCAGA
ACAATTTGCTGAGGGCTATTGAGGCGCAACAGCATCTGTTGCAACTCACAGTCTGGGGCATCAAGCAGCT
CCAGGCAAGAATCCTGGCTGTGGAAAGATACCTAAAGGATCAACAGCTCCTGGGGATTTGGGGTTGCTCT
GGAAAACTCATTTGCACCACTGCTGTGCCTTGGAATGCTAGTTGGAGTAATAAATCTCTGGAACAGATTT
GGAATCACACGACCTGGATGGAGTGGGACAGAGAAATTAACAATTACACAAGCTTAATACACTCCTTAAT
TGAAGAATCGCAAAACCAGCAAGAAAAGAATGAACAAGAATTATTGGAATTAGATAAATGGGCAAGTTTG
TGGAATTGGTTTAACATAACAAATTGGCTGTGGTATATAAAATTATTCATAATGATAGTAGGAGGCTTGG
TAGGTTTAAGAATAGTTTTTGCTGTACTTTCTATAGTGAATAGAGTTAGGCAGGGATATTCACCATTATC
GTTTCAGACCCACCTCCCAACCCCGAGGGGACCCGACAGGCCCGAAGGAATAGAAGAAGAAGGTGGAGAG
AGAGACAGAGACAGATCCATTCGATTAGTGAACGGATCTCGACGGTATCGGTTAACTTTTAAAAGAAAAG
GGGGGATTGGGGGGTACAGTGCAGGGGAAAGAATAGTAGACATAATAGCAACAGACATACAAACTAAAGA
ATTACAAAAACAAATTACAAAATTCAAAATTTTATCGATACTAGTGATCTGGCCTCCGCGCCGGGTTTTG
GCGCCTCCCGCGGGCGCCCCCCTCCTCACGGCGAGCCGATGTACGGGCCAGATATACGCGTTGACATTGA
TTATTGACTAGTTATTAATAGTAATCAATTACGGGGTCATTAGTTCATAGCCCATATATGGAGTTCCGCG
TTACATAACTTACGGTAAATGGCCCGCCTGGCTGACCGCCCAACGACCCCCGCCCATTGACGTCAATAAT
GACGTATGTTCCCATAGTAACGCCAATAGGGACTTTCCATTGACGTCAATGGGTGGAGTATTTACGGTAA
ACTGCCCACTTGGCAGTACATCAAGTGTATCATATGCCAAGTACGCCCCCTATTGACGTCAATGACGGTA
AATGGCCCGCCTGGCATTATGCCCAGTACATGACCTTATGGGACTTTCCTACTTGGCAGTACATCTACGT
ATTAGTCATCGCTATTACCATGGTGATGCGGTTTTGGCAGTACATCAATGGGCGTGGATAGCGGTTTGAC
TCACGGGGATTTCCAAGTCTCCACCCCATTGACGTCAATGGGAGTTTGTTTTGGCACCAAAATCAACGGG
ACTTTCCAAAATGTCGTAACAACTCCGCCCCATTGACGCAAATGGGCGGTAGGCGTGTACGGTGGGAGGT
CTATATAAGCAGAGCTCTCTGGCTAACTAGAGAACCCACTGCTTACTGGCTTATCGAAATTAATACGACT
CACTATAGGGAGACCCAAGCTGGCTAGCACCATGGTGAGCAAGGGCGAGGAGGATAACATGGCCATCATC
AAGGAGTTCATGCGCTTCAAGGTGCACATGGAGGGCTCCGTGAACGGCCACGAGTTCGAGATCGAGGGCG
AGGGCGAGGGCCGCCCCTACGAGGGCACCCAGACCGCCAAGCTGAAGGTGACCAAGGGTGGCCCCCTGCC
CTTCGCCTGGGACATCCTGTCCCCTCAGTTCATGTACGGCTCCAAGGCCTACGTGAAGCACCCCGCCGAC
ATCCCCGACTACTTGAAGCTGTCCTTCCCCGAGGGCTTCAAGTGGGAGCGCGTGATGAACTTCGAGGACG
GCGGCGTGGTGACCGTGACCCAGGACTCCTCCCTGCAGGACGGCGAGTTCATCTACAAGGTGAAGCTGCG
CGGCACCAACTTCCCCTCCGACGGCCCCGTAATGCAGAAGAAGACCATGGGCTGGGAGGCCTCCTCCGAG
CGGATGTACCCCGAGGACGGCGCCCTGAAGGGCGAGATCAAGCAGAGGCTGAAGCTGAAGGACGGCGGCC
ACTACGACGCTGAGGTCAAGACCACCTACAAGGCCAAGAAGCCCGTGCAGCTGCCCGGCGCCTACAACGT
CAACATCAAGTTGGACATCACCTCCCACAACGAGGACTACACCATCGTGGAACAGTACGAACGCGCCGAG
GGCCGCCACTCCACCGGCGGCATGGACGAGCTGTACAAGTCCGGACTCAGATCTCGAGCTCAAGCTATCC
AGCACAGTGGCGGCCGCAAGGATCTGCGATCGCTCCGGTGCCCGTCAGTGGGCAGAGCGCACATCGCCCA
CAGTCCCCGAGAAGTTGGGGGGAGGGGTCGGCAATTGAACGGGTGCCTAGAGAAGGTGGCGCGGGGTAAA
CTGGGAAAGTGATGTCGTGTACTGGCTCCGCCTTTTTCCCGAGGGTGGGGGAGAACCGTATATAAGTGCA
GTAGTCGCCGTGAACGTTCTTTTTCGCAACGGGTTTGCCGCCAGAACACAGCTGAAGCTTCGAGGGGCTC
GCATCTCTCCTTCACGCGCCCGCCGCCCTACCTGAGGCCGCCATCCACGCCGGTTGAGTCGCGTTCTGCC
GCCTCCCGCCTGTGGTGCCTCCTGAACTGCGTCCGCCGTCTAGGTAAGTTTAAAGCTCAGGTCGAGACCG
GGCCTTTGTCCGGCGCTCCCTTGGAGCCTACCTAGACTCAGCCGGCTCTCCACGCTTTGCCTGACCCTGC
TTGCTCAACTCTACGTCTTTGTTTCGTTTTCTGTTCTGCGCCGTTACAGATCCAAGCTGTGACCGGCGCC
TACGTCGACATGAAAAAGCCTGAACTCACCGCGACGTCTGTCGAGAAGTTTCTGATCGAAAAGTTCGACA
GCGTCTCCGACCTGATGCAGCTCTCGGAGGGCGAAGAATCTCGTGCTTTCAGCTTCGATGTAGGAGGGCG
TGGATATGTCCTGCGGGTAAATAGCTGCGCCGATGGTTTCTACAAAGATCGTTATGTTTATCGGCACTTT
GCATCGGCCGCGCTCCCGATTCCGGAAGTGCTTGACATTGGGGAATTCAGCGAGAGCCTGACCTATTGCA
TCTCCCGCCGTGCACAGGGTGTCACGTTGCAAGACCTGCCTGAAACCGAACTGCCCGCTGTTCTGCAGCC
GGTCGCGGAGGCCATGGATGCGATCGCTGCGGCCGATCTTAGCCAGACGAGCGGGTTCGGCCCATTCGGA
CCGCAAGGAATCGGTCAATACACTACATGGCGTGATTTCATATGCGCGATTGCTGATCCCCATGTGTATC
ACTGGCAAACTGTGATGGACGACACCGTCAGTGCGTCCGTCGCGCAGGCTCTCGATGAGCTGATGCTTTG
GGCCGAGGACTGCCCCGAAGTCCGGCACCTCGTGCACGCGGATTTCGGCTCCAACAATGTCCTGACGGAC
AATGGCCGCATAACAGCGGTCATTGACTGGAGCGAGGCGATGTTCGGGGATTCCCAATACGAGGTCGCCA
ACATCTTCTTCTGGAGGCCGTGGTTGGCTTGTATGGAGCAGCAGACGCGCTACTTCGAGCGGAGGCATCC
GGAGCTTGCAGGATCGCCGCGGCTCCGGGCGTATATGCTCCGCATTGGTCTTGACCAACTCTATCAGAGC
TTGGTTGACGGCAATTTCGATGATGCAGCTTGGGCGCAGGGTCGATGCGACGCAATCGTCCGATCCGGAG
CCGGGACTGTCGGGCGTACACAAATCGCCCGCAGAAGCGCGGCCGTCTGGACCGATGGCTGTGTAGAAGT
ACTCGCCGATAGTGGAAACCGACGCCCCAGCACTCGTCCGAGGGCAAAGGAATAGGTCGACAATCAACCT
CTGGATTACAAAATTTGTGAAAGATTGACTGGTATTCTTAACTATGTTGCTCCTTTTACGCTATGTGGAT
ACGCTGCTTTAATGCCTTTGTATCATGCTATTGCTTCCCGTATGGCTTTCATTTTCTCCTCCTTGTATAA
ATCCTGGTTGCTGTCTCTTTATGAGGAGTTGTGGCCCGTTGTCAGGCAACGTGGCGTGGTGTGCACTGTG
TTTGCTGACGCAACCCCCACTGGTTGGGGCATTGCCACCACCTGTCAGCTCCTTTCCGGGACTTTCGCTT
TCCCCCTCCCTATTGCCACGGCGGAACTCATCGCCGCCTGCCTTGCCCGCTGCTGGACAGGGGCTCGGCT
GTTGGGCACTGACAATTCCGTGGTGTTGTCGGGGAAATCATCGTCCTTTCCTTGGCTGCTCGCCTGTGTT
GCCACCTGGATTCTGCGCGGGACGTCCTTCTGCTACGTCCCTTCGGCCCTCAATCCAGCGGACCTTCCTT
CCCGCGGCCTGCTGCCGGCTCTGCGGCCTCTTCCGCGTCTTCGCCTTCGCCCTCAGACGAGTCGGATCTC
CCTTTGGGCCGCCTCCCCGCCTGGTACCTTTAAGACCAATGACTTACAAGGCAGCTGTAGATCTTAGCCA
CTTTTTAAAAGAAAAGGGGGGACTGGAAGGGCTAATTCACTCCCAACGAAGATAAGATCTGCTTTTTGCT
TGTACTGGGTCTCTCTGGTTAGACCAGATCTGAGCCTGGGAGCTCTCTGGCTAACTAGGGAACCCACTGC
TTAAGCCTCAATAAAGCTTGCCTTGAGTGCTTCAAGTAGTGTGTGCCCGTCTGTTGTGTGACTCTGGTAA
CTAGAGATCCCTCAGACCCTTTTAGTCAGTGTGGAAAATCTCTAGCAGTAGTAGTTCATGTCATCTTATT
ATTCAGTATTTATAACTTGCAAAGAAATGAATATCAGAGAGTGAGAGGAACTTGTTTATTGCAGCTTATA
ATGGTTACAAATAAAGCAATAGCATCACAAATTTCACAAATAAAGCATTTTTTTCACTGCATTCTAGTTG
TGGTTTGTCCAAACTCATCAATGTATCTTATCATGTCTGGCTCTAGCTATCCCGCCCCTAACTCCGCCCA
TCCCGCCCCTAACTCCGCCCAGTTCCGCCCATTCTCCGCCCCATGGCTGACTAATTTTTTTTATTTATGC
AGAGGCCGAGGCCGCCTCGGCCTCTGAGCTATTCCAGAAGTAGTGAGGAGGCTTTTTTGGAGGCCTAGAC
TTTTGCAGAGACCAAATTCGTAATCATGTCATAGCTGTTTCCTGTGTGAAATTGTTATCCGCTCACAATT
CCACACAACATACGAGCCGGAAGCATAAAGTGTAAAGCCTGGGGTGCCTAATGAGTGAGCTAACTCACAT
TAATTGCGTTGCGCTCACTGCCCGCTTTCCAGTCGGGAAACCTGTCGTGCCAGCTGCATTAATGAATCGG
CCAACGCGCGGGGAGAGGCGGTTTGCGTATTGGGCGCTCTTCCGCTTCCTCGCTCACTGACTCGCTGCGC
TCGGTCGTTCGGCTGCGGCGAGCGGTATCAGCTCACTCAAAGGCGGTAATACGGTTATCCACAGAATCAG
GGGATAACGCAGGAAAGAACATGTGAGCAAAAGGCCAGCAAAAGGCCAGGAACCGTAAAAAGGCCGCGTT
GCTGGCGTTTTTCCATAGGCTCCGCCCCCCTGACGAGCATCACAAAAATCGACGCTCAAGTCAGAGGTGG
CGAAACCCGACAGGACTATAAAGATACCAGGCGTTTCCCCCTGGAAGCTCCCTCGTGCGCTCTCCTGTTC
CGACCCTGCCGCTTACCGGATACCTGTCCGCCTTTCTCCCTTCGGGAAGCGTGGCGCTTTCTCATAGCTC
ACGCTGTAGGTATCTCAGTTCGGTGTAGGTCGTTCGCTCCAAGCTGGGCTGTGTGCACGAACCCCCCGTT
CAGCCCGACCGCTGCGCCTTATCCGGTAACTATCGTCTTGAGTCCAACCCGGTAAGACACGACTTATCGC
CACTGGCAGCAGCCACTGGTAACAGGATTAGCAGAGCGAGGTATGTAGGCGGTGCTACAGAGTTCTTGAA
GTGGTGGCCTAACTACGGCTACACTAGAAGAACAGTATTTGGTATCTGCGCTCTGCTGAAGCCAGTTACC
TTCGGAAAAAGAGTTGGTAGCTCTTGATCCGGCAAACAAACCACCGCTGGTAGCGGTGGTTTTTTTGTTT
GCAAGCAGCAGATTACGCGCAGAAAAAAAGGATCTCAAGAAGATCCTTTGATCTTTTCTACGGGGTCTGA
CGCTCAGTGGAACGAAAACTCACGTTAAGGGATTTTGGTCATGAGATTATCAAAAAGGATCTTCACCTAG
ATCCTTTTAAATTAAAAATGAAGTTTTAAATCAATCTAAAGTATATATGAGTAAACTTGGTCTGACAGTT
ACCAATGCTTAATCAGTGAGGCACCTATCTCAGCGATCTGTCTATTTCGTTCATCCATAGTTGCCTGACT
CCCCGTCGTGTAGATAACTACGATACGGGAGGGCTTACCATCTGGCCCCAGTGCTGCAATGATACCGCGA
GACCCACGCTCACCGGCTCCAGATTTATCAGCAATAAACCAGCCAGCCGGAAGGGCCGAGCGCAGAAGTG
GTCCTGCAACTTTATCCGCCTCCATCCAGTCTATTAATTGTTGCCGGGAAGCTAGAGTAAGTAGTTCGCC
AGTTAATAGTTTGCGCAACGTTGTTGCCATTGCTACAGGCATCGTGGTGTCACGCTCGTCGTTTGGTATG
GCTTCATTCAGCTCCGGTTCCCAACGATCAAGGCGAGTTACATGATCCCCCATGTTGTGCAAAAAAGCGG
TTAGCTCCTTCGGTCCTCCGATCGTTGTCAGAAGTAAGTTGGCCGCAGTGTTATCACTCATGGTTATGGC
AGCACTGCATAATTCTCTTACTGTCATGCCATCCGTAAGATGCTTTTCTGTGACTGGTGAGTACTCAACC
AAGTCATTCTGAGAATAGTGTATGCGGCGACCGAGTTGCTCTTGCCCGGCGTCAATACGGGATAATACCG
CGCCACATAGCAGAACTTTAAAAGTGCTCATCATTGGAAAACGTTCTTCGGGGCGAAAACTCTCAAGGAT
CTTACCGCTGTTGAGATCCAGTTCGATGTAACCCACTCGTGCACCCAACTGATCTTCAGCATCTTTTACT
TTCACCAGCGTTTCTGGGTGAGCAAAAACAGGAAGGCAAAATGCCGCAAAAAAGGGAATAAGGGCGACAC
GGAAATGTTGAATACTCATACTCTTCCTTTTTCAATATTATTGAAGCATTTATCAGGGTTATTGTCTCAT
GAGCGGATACATATTTGAATGTATTTAGAAAAATAAACAAATAGGGGTTCCGCGCACATTTCCCCGAAAA
GTGCCACCTGACGTCTAAGAAACCATTATTATCATGACATTAACCTATAAAAATAGGCGTATCACGAGGC
CCTTTCGTCTCGCGCGTTTCGGTGATGACGGTGAAAACCTCTGACACATGCAGCTCCCGGAGACGGTCAC
AGCTTGTCTGTAAGCGGATGCCGGGAGCAGACAAGCCCGTCAGGGCGCGTCAGCGGGTGTTGGCGGGTGT
CGGGGCTGGCTTAACTATGCGGCATCAGAGCAGATTGTACTGAGAGTGCACCATATGCGGTGTGAAATAC
CGCACAGATGCGTAAGGAGAAAATACCGCATCAGGCGCCATTCGCCATTCAGGCTGCGCAACTGTTGGGA
AGGGCGATCGGTGCGGGCCTCTTCGCTATTACGCCAGCTGGCGAAAGGGGGATGTGCTGCAAGGCGATTA
AGTTGGGTAACGCCAGGGTTTTCCCAGTCACGACGTTGTAAAACGACGGCCAGTGCCAAGCTG
